Addgene plasmid #218132: pSD090A
Purpose: Hybrid circuit displaying mmCRBN bait and driving expression of luxAB
Depositing lab: David Liu. Depositing organization: Broad Institute. Publication: Continuous evolution of compact protein degradation tags regulated by selective molecular glues. Mercer JAM, DeCarlo SJ, Roy Burman SS, Sreekanth V, Nelson AT, Hunkeler M, Chen PJ, Donovan KA, Kokkonda P, Tiwari PK, Shoba VM, Deb A, Choudhary A, Fischer ES, Liu DR. Science. 2024 Mar 15;383(6688):eadk4422. doi: 10.1126/science.adk4422. Epub 2024 Mar 15. PubMed 38484051.
Backbone
  Vector backbone: SC101
Growth in bacteria
  Bacterial resistance: Ampicillin, 100 μg/mL
  Growth temperature: 37°C
  Growth strain: DH5alpha
  Copy number: Low Copy
Gene/Insert 1
  Gene/Insert name: Crbn (alt name: mmCRBN)
  Species: M. musculus (mouse)
  Entrez Gene: Crbn (a.k.a. 2610203G15Rik, 2900045O07Rik, piL)
  Tag / fusion protein: 434cI_RR69 (N terminal on insert)
Gene/Insert 2
  Gene/Insert name: luxAB
Terms and licenses: Academic/Nonprofit Terms; Industry Terms: Not Available to Industry
How to cite: pSD090A was a gift from David Liu (Addgene plasmid # 218132 ; http://n2t.net/addgene:218132 ; RRID:Addgene_218132)
