[The description below was written by a language model from this plasmid's Addgene catalogue record and pLannotate feature annotations shown in this document.]
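Description:
pSD090A is a low-copy bacterial plasmid built on a pSC101 backbone. It carries the pSC101 origin together with the Rep101 (RepA) protein that this origin requires, and an ampicillin resistance gene (β-lactamase) under its own bla promoter for selection in E. coli. The record describes it as a hybrid circuit plasmid that displays a mouse cereblon (mmCRBN) bait and drives expression of the luciferase genes luxAB.

The bait is encoded on the reverse strand as a fusion in which a 434 phage repressor-derived DNA-binding module, listed in the catalogue as 434cI_RR69, sits at the N terminus of mouse Crbn. The automated annotation splits this module into adjoining fragments matching phage 434 cI and 434 Cro, and detects a short FLAG-like fragment immediately upstream of the Crbn coding sequence, perhaps serving as a linker or epitope. On the opposite strand lie luxA and luxB from Photorhabdus luminescens, which together form the bacterial luciferase heterodimer and give a luminescent readout. rrnB T1 and T2 terminators insulate the cassettes from one another and from the backbone.

In a bacterial hybrid system of this kind, the DNA-bound bait would be positioned near a reporter promoter, so that a partner protein binding to CRBN activates transcription. Here that would convert an interaction with cereblon into light output. The promoters and operator sites controlling the bait and luxAB are not annotated, and the prey component is not on this plasmid. The associated publication concerns continuous evolution of compact degradation tags regulated by molecular glues, consistent with use as a luciferase reporter for glue-dependent binding to CRBN.
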