Features (pLannotate 1.2.2; 14 found; start..end, strand, type, name):
      1..951     -  CDS            Rep101: RepA protein needed for replication with the pSC101 origin; rep101
    999..1221    -  rep_origin     pSC101 ori: low-copy replication origin that requires the Rep101 protein
   1723..1758    -  terminator     rrnB T1 terminator (fragment): Escherichia coli rrnB; transcription terminator T1 from the E. coli rrnB gene
   1888..2967    +  CDS            luxA: LUXA1_PHOLU - Experimental evidence at protein level: Swiss-Prot protein existence level 1. Light-emitting reaction in luminous bacteria. From Photorhabdus luminescens (Xenorhabdus luminescens).
   3031..4011    +  CDS            LuxB: LuxB luciferase subunit; luxB; from the Photorhabdus luminescens bioluminescence operon
   4119..5450    -  CDS            Crbn: CRBN_MOUSE - Experimental evidence at protein level: Swiss-Prot protein existence level 1. Substrate recognition component of a DCX (DDB1-CUL4-X-box) E3 protein ligase complex that mediates the ubiquitination and subsequent proteasomal degradation of target proteins, such as MEIS2 (Probable). Normal degradation of key regulatory proteins is required for normal limb outgrowth and expression of the fibroblast growth factor FGF8 (By similarity). Maintains presynaptic glutamate release and consequently, cognitive functions such as memory and learning, by negatively regulating large-conductance cal
   5451..5471    -  CDS            FLAG (fragment): FLAG® epitope tag, followed by an enterokinase cleavage site
   5490..5678    -  CDS            CRO (fragment): RCRO_BP434 - Experimental evidence at protein level: Swiss-Prot protein existence level 1. Cro represses genes normally expressed in early phage development and is necessary for the late stage of lytic growth. It does this by binding to the OL and OR operators regions normally used by the repressor protein for lysogenic maintenance. From Enterobacteria phage 434 (Bacteriophage 434).
   5679..5945    -  CDS            CI (fragment): RPC1_BP434 - Experimental evidence at protein level: Swiss-Prot protein existence level 1. Binds to two sets of three contiguous operator sites in the phage genome. From Enterobacteria phage 434 (Bacteriophage 434).
   6147..6174    -  terminator     rrnB T2 terminator: transcription terminator T2 from the E. coli rrnB gene
   6266..6352    -  terminator     rrnB T1 terminator: Escherichia coli rrnB; transcription terminator T1 from the E. coli rrnB gene
   6354..6469    -  ncRNA          5S rRNA: Accession: RF00001 - 5S ribosomal RNA
   6568..7428    -  CDS            AmpR: β-lactamase; bla; confers resistance to ampicillin, carbenicillin, and related antibiotics
   7429..7533    -  promoter       AmpR promoter: bla
>Addgene plasmid #218132 | pSD090A | addgene full sequence | sequence record 430206 | Addgene NGS Result
TCAGATCCTTCCGTATTTAGCCAGTATGTTCTCTAGTGTGGTTCGTTGTTTTTGCGTGAGCCATGAGAAC
GAACCATTGAGATCATGCTTACTTTGCATGTCACTCAAAAATTTTGCCTCAAAACTGGTGAGCTGAATTT
TTGCAGTTAAAGCATCGTGTAGTGTTTTTCTTAGTCCGTTACGTAGGTAGGAATCTGATGTAATGGTTGT
TGGTATTTTGTCACCATTCATTTTTATCTGGTTGTTCTCAAGTTCGGTTACGAGATCCATTTGTCTATCT
AGTTCAACTTGGAAAATCAACGTATCAGTCGGGCGGCCTCGCTTATCAACCACCAATTTCATATTGCTGT
AAGTGTTTAAATCTTTACTTATTGGTTTCAAAACCCATTGGTTAAGCCTTTTAAACTCATGGTAGTTATT
TTCAAGCATTAACATGAACTTAAATTCATCAAGGCTAATCTCTATATTTGCCTTGTGAGTTTTCTTTTGT
GTTAGTTCTTTTAATAACCACTCATAAATCCTCATAGAGTATTTGTTTTCAAAAGACTTAACATGTTCCA
GATTATATTTTATGAATTTTTTTAACTGGAAAAGATAAGGCAATATCTCTTCACTAAAAACTAATTCTAA
TTTTTCGCTTGAGAACTTGGCATAGTTTGTCCACTGGAAAATCTCAAAGCCTTTAACCAAAGGATTCCTG
ATTTCCACAGTTCTCGTCATCAGCTCTCTGGTTGCTTTAGCTAATACACCATAAGCATTTTCCCTACTGA
TGTTCATCATCTGAGCGTATTGGTTATAAGTGAACGATACCGTCCGTTCTTTCCTTGTAGGGTTTTCAAT
CGTGGGGTTGAGTAGTGCCACACAGCATAAAATTAGCTTGGTTTCATGCTCCGTTAAGTCATAGCGACTA
ATCGCTAGTTCATTTGCTTTGAAAACAACTAATTCAGACATACATCTCAATTGGTCTAGGTAATTTTAAT
CACTATACCAATTGAGATGGGCTAGTCAATGATAATTACTAGTCCTTTTCCTTTGAGTTGTGGGTATCTG
TAAATTCTGCTAGACCTTTGCTGGAAAACTTGTAAATTCTGCTAGACCCTCTGTAAATTCCGCTAGACCT
TTGTGTGTTTTTTTTGTTTATATTCAAGTGGTTATAATTTATAGAATAAAGAAAGAATAAAAAAAGATAA
AAAGAATAGATCCCAGCCCTGTGTATAACTCACTACTTTAGTCAGTTCCGCAGTATTACAAAAGGATGTC
GCAAACGCTGTTTGCTCCTCTACAAAACAGACCTTAAAACCCTAAAGGCTTAAGTAGCACCCTCGCAAGC
TCGGGCAAATCGCTGAATATTCCTTTTGTCTCCGACCATCAGGCACCTGAGTCGCTGTCTTTTTCGTGAC
ATTCAGTTCGCTGCGCTCACGGCTCTGGCAGTGAATGGGGGTAAATGGCACTACAGGCGCCTTTTATGGA
TTCATGCAAGGAAACTACCCATAATACAAGAAAAGCCCGTCACGGGCTTCTCAGGGCGTTTTATGGCGGG
TCTGCTATGTGGTGCTATCTGACTTTTTGCTGTTCAGCAGTTCCTGCCCTCTGATTTTCCAGTCTGACCA
CTTCGGATTATCCCGTGACAGGTCATTCAGACTGGCTAATGCACCCAGTAAGGCAGCGGTATCATCAACA
GGCTTACCCGTCGTACGGTCAAGAGGACATCCGGGCAAATGCAACGAAAGGCTCAGTCGAAAGACTGGGC
CTTTCGTTGCGCTGCGGAGACTTAGGGACCCTAATACAAGAAAGTTTGTTCATTAGGCACCCCGGGCTTT
ACTCGTAAAGCTTCCGGCGCGTATGTTGTGTCGACCGACCTGCAGGTGCAGTAAGGAGGAAAAAAAAATG
AAATTTGGAAACTTTTTGCTTACATACCAACCTCCCCAATTTTCCCAAACAGAGGTAATGAAACGTTTGG
TTAAATTAGGTCGCATCTCTGAGGAGTGTGGTTTTGATACCGTATGGTTACTGGAGCATCATTTCACGGA
GTTTGGTTTGCTTGGTAACCCTTATGTCGCTGCTGCATATTTACTTGGCGCGACTAAAAAATTGAATGTA
GGAACTGCCGCTATTGTTCTTCCCACAGCCCATCCAGTACGCCAACTTGAAGATGTGAATTTATTGGATC
AAATGTCAAAAGGACGATTTCGGTTTGGTATTTGCCGAGGGCTTTACAACAAGGACTTTCGCGTATTCGG
CACAGATATGAATAACAGTCGCGCCTTAGCGGAATGCTGGTACGGGCTGATAAAGAATGGCATGACAGAG
GGATATATGGAAGCTGATAATGAACATATCAAGTTCCATAAGGTAAAAGTAAACCCCGCGGCGTATAGCA
GAGGTGGCGCACCGGTTTATGTGGTGGCTGAATCAGCTTCGACGACTGAGTGGGCTGCTCAATTTGGCCT
ACCGATGATATTAAGTTGGATTATAAATACTAACGAAAAGAAAGCACAACTTGAGCTTTATAATGAAGTG
GCTCAAGAATATGGGCACGATATTCATAATATCGACCATTGCTTATCATATATAACATCTGTAGATCATG
ACTCAATTAAAGCGAAAGAGATTTGCCGGAAATTTCTGGGGCATTGGTATGATTCTTATGTGAATGCTAC
GACTATTTTTGATGATTCAGACCAAACAAGAGGTTATGATTTCAATAAAGGGCAGTGGCGTGACTTTGTA
TTAAAAGGACATAAAGATACTAATCGCCGTATTGATTACAGTTACGAAATCAATCCCGTGGGAACGCCGC
AGGAATGTATTGACATAATTCAAAAAGACATTGATGCTACAGGAATATCAAATATTTGTTGTGGATTTGA
AGCTAATGGAACAGTAGACGAAATTATTGCTTCCATGAAGCTCTTCCAGTCTGATGTCATGCCATTTCTT
AAAGAAAAACAACGTTCGCTATTATATTATGGCGGTGGCGGTAGCGGCGGTGGCGGTAGCGGCGGTGGCG
GTAGCGGCGGTGGCGGTAGCAAATTTGGATTGTTCTTCCTTAACTTCATCAATTCAACAACTGTTCAAGA
ACAGAGTATAGTTCGCATGCAGGAAATAACGGAGTATGTTGATAAGTTGAATTTTGAACAGATTTTAGTG
TATGAAAATCATTTTTCAGATAATGGTGTTGTCGGCGCTCCTCTGACTGTTTCTGGTTTTCTGCTCGGTT
TAACAGAGAAAATTAAAATTGGTTCATTAAATCACATCATTACAACTCATCATCCTGTCCGCATAGCGGA
GGAAGCTTGCTTATTGGATCAGTTAAGTGAAGGGAGATTTATTTTAGGGTTTAGTGATTGCGAAAAAAAA
GATGAAATGCATTTTTTTAATCGCCCGGTTGAATATCAACAGCAACTATTTGAAGAGTGTTATGAAATCA
TTAACGATGCTTTAACAACAGGCTATTGTAATCCAGATAACGATTTTTATAGCTTCCCTAAAATATCTGT
AAATCCCCATGCTTATACGCCAGGCGGACCTCGGAAATATGTAACAGCAACCAGTCATCATATTGTTGAG
TGGGCGGCCAAAAAAGGTATTCCTCTCATCTTTAAGTGGGATGATTCTAATGATGTTAGATATGAATATG
CTGAAAGATATAAAGCCGTTGCGGATAAATATGACGTTGACCTATCAGAGATAGACCATCAGTTAATGAT
ATTAGTTAACTATAACGAAGATAGTAATAAAGCTAAACAAGAGACGCGTGCATTTATTAGTGATTATGTT
CTTGAAATGCACCCTAATGAAAATTTCGAAAATAAACTTGAAGAAATAATTGCAGAAAACGCTGTCGGAA
ATTATACGGAGTGTATAACTGCGGCTAAGTTGGCAATTGAAAAGTGTGGTGCGAAAAGTGTATTGCTGTC
CTTTGAACCAATGAATGATTTGATGAGCCAAAAAAATGTAATCAATATTGTTGATGATAATATTAAGAAG
TACCACACGGAATATACCTAAACGGAGCCAATGTACGCAAAAAACCCCGCTTCAGCGGGGTTTTTTCGCC
AAAAAAAACCCCGCCCTGTCAGGGGCGGGGTTTTTTTTTAGGGCCCTACTGACTGTTAAAGACACAGGAT
CACCTTATCGGGACTAATTTCATCCTCTGTCTCTGGAATTGTAGGTAAAAGCGCTGAACGGGTTAACCCC
CAGAACTTCTGGGGACTCATATCCTTTTTTGTGGCGGTAAATTTCCAACCAATGTGTGAAGCACAGATTT
TGCACTGCGCAATGGTCCATGCGTAACCGGGAAACCAACTGTGGACTGTGCTGGGACGACCAATAAGATT
CAAGTTCGAGGCCTTGTATACAGTCAGTGTTTCATGGACGTAGCCATGCGGATTCACATAAGCAGCCATA
GGCCCACACAATGACAAGCTGAAGATTTCATTCTTCGTGGTAATTTCAGTCTCTTGGCATTGCTTACAGC
ACAATGACGTACATTTATTCATGATATCCAATTCACAGCGTAAACGCTGAATTGCCGAGCCGATTTTTAA
TAATTGAATACGTAAAACATCATCGATTGGAAGACAAGCAGCAACGCGGTACGAGAAGTCGATAGGATTC
TCAGGCAGGGAATCGTCCTTTAAGTTTTCATCCCACTCACGCAACTGTTTTTTGATACGATCCATCAAAG
TTTCAGCGTCGTATAACGAATACAACCAGCGGGGCCAAGAAGTTAAATTTGCACAGTGGAATTTGCGTTT
TTGGTACTTCTGCCACCACTTGCATGAGTATTGGTCCTCCCACGAAATGGGCTTAGACGGGAAGACCTGG
CATTTGTTCAGAGACTCCAGTTGAACTGCACTCATGGTGGAAGGTAAAACACATTCTGGAAGGATTTGTA
CCTTGGCTTGTTGAATCCCGTCACTCTGTGTACGTAACTCCAGAACCTTGAAACGTTGGCGTCCGATTGC
TTTGACTTTGACTACCTCGATACCGAACTCCTGTTCTTCGCGGTAGGCATAAATTTCTGCTGTTGTCCCA
AACTGTGCTTCGCGTTCTTGGACATTGCTATAAGCCAAAACCGCGAAAGTACGGTCTTTCTGAATTAAAT
TACGAACCATCGATACTTCTTGGGGGTGCGATAATTGAAGAGGAAGGGTCTGCCCCGGAATCAGAATCAT
AAGAACTTCAGGTAATACGGGAATTACTTGGCATGAATCATCGTCATGAAGCGTGCGCCCGTGAAATTCT
TCCATATCTGCACCTAAGTAGGTATGGCTAGTGGGAAGTGAGGTGTCAAAATTAATGATGTTCGGTTTGC
GTGCTTCTTTGGAGTCCTGATCCTCTACTTCCATTTCAATTTCGTCATCCTCATCCTCGGAATCTGCCGG
TAACAACGGAAGATGATTGCCCATATTGTGGGCTGCATCTTGTTGATCCCCCTCCCCTGCCTTGTCATCG
TCGTCCTTGTAGTCAACATTCGAATCAGAGGTGCCATTGAGCAGCCAGTCAACACTTACGCCAAGAGCTG
ACGCAAGTTCTGGTAAAAAGCGTGGTCGCTTAGTTTTACCGTTTTCGAGCTGCTCTATAGACTGCTGGGT
AGTCCCCACCTTTTGAGCAAGTTCAGCCTGGTTAAGTCCAAGCTGAATTCTTTTGCTTTTTACCCTGCTG
CTGATACTAGCTCTAACCATGCTAATCAATGGATATTTCCCTTTGGGCTCAACGTGCCCAACAAATCTAA
CATTCGAATCAGAGGTGCCATTGAGCAGCCAGTCAACACTTACGCCAAGAGCTGACGCAAGTTCTGGTAA
AAAGCGTGGTCGCTTAGTTTTACCGTTTTCGAGCTGCTCTATAGACTGCTGGGTAGTCCCCACCTTTTGA
GCAAGTTCAGCCTGGTTAAGTCCAAGCTGAATTCTTTTGCTTTTTACCCTGCTGCTGATACTCATTTTTT
TTTCCTCCTTACTCTAGTAAAAGTTAAACAAAATTATTTGTAGAGGGAAACCGTTGTGGTCTCCCTGAAT
ATAGATACCGAGCCTTATGCATGCCCGTAAAGTTATCCAGCAACCACTCATAGACCTAGGGCAGCAGATA
GGGACGACGTGGTGTTAGCTGTGCTCTAGAATCCTCAGCGAGTTTGTAGAAACGCAAAAAGGCCATCCGT
CAGGATGGCCTTCTGCTTAATTTGATGCCTGGCAGTTTATGGCGGGCGTCCTGCCCGCCACCCTCCGGGC
CGTTGCTTCGCAACGTTCAAATCCGCTCCCGGCGGATTTGTCCTACTCAGGAGAGCGTTCACCGACAAAC
AACAGATAAAACGAAAGGCCCAGTCTTTCGACTGAGCCTTTCGTTTTATTTGATGCCTGGCAGTTCCCTA
CTCTCGCATGGGGAGACCCCACACTACCATCGGCGCTACGGCGTTTCACTTCTGAGTTCGGCATGGGGTC
AGGTGGGACCACCGCGCTACTGCCGCCAGGCAAATTCTGTTTTATCAGACCGCTTCTGCGTTCTGATTTA
ATCTGTATCAGGCTGAAAATCTTCTCTCATCCGCCAAAACAGCCATGCCCATGGCGTTTACCAATGCTTA
ATCAGTGAGGCACCTATCTCAGCGATCTGTCTATTTCGTTCATCCATAGTTGCCTGACTCCCCGTCGTGT
AGATAACTACGATACGGGAGGGCTTACCATCTGGCCCCAGTGCTGCAATGATACCGCGAGACCCACGCTC
ACCGGCTCCAGATTTATCAGCAATAAACCAGCCAGCCGGAAGGGCCGAGCGCAGAAGTGGTCCTGCAACT
TTATCCGCCTCCATCCAGTCTATTAATTGTTGCCGGGAAGCTAGAGTAAGTAGTTCGCCAGTTAATAGTT
TGCGCAACGTTGTTGCCATTGCTACAGGCATCGTGGTGTCACGCTCGTCGTTTGGTATGGCTTCATTCAG
CTCCGGTTCCCAACGATCAAGGCGAGTTACATGATCCCCCATGTTGTGCAAAAAAGCGGTTAGCTCCTTC
GGTCCTCCGATCGTTGTCAGAAGTAAGTTGGCCGCAGTGTTATCACTCATGGTTATGGCAGCACTGCATA
ATTCTCTTACTGTCATGCCATCCGTAAGATGCTTTTCTGTGACTGGTGAGTACTCAACCAAGTCATTCTG
AGAATAGTGTATGCGGCGACCGAGTTGCTCTTGCCCAGCGTCAATACGGGATAATACCGCGCCACATAGC
AGAACTTTAAAAGTGCTCATCATTGGAAAACGTTCTTCGGGGCGAAAACTCTCAAGGATCTTACCGCTGT
TGAGATCCAGTTCGATGTAACCCACTCGTGCACCCAACTGATCTTCAGCATCTTTTACTTTCACCAGCGT
TTCTGGGTGAGCAAAAACAGGAAGGCAAAATGCCGCAAAAAAGGGAATAAGGGCGACACGGAAATGTTGA
ATACTCATACTCTTCCTTTTTCAATATTATTGAAGCATTTATCAGGGTTATTGTCTCATGAGCGGATACA
TATTTGAATGTATTTAGAAAAATAAACAAATAGGGGTTCCGCGCACATTTCCCCGAAAAGTGCCACCTGA
CGTCTAAGAAACCATTATTATCATGACATTAACCTATAAAAATAGGCGTATCACGAGGCCCTTAGGCCAA
ATAGGCCGT
